Addgene plasmid #133800: pCMV-T7-AcrIIA1-Eriv-NLS(SV40) (KAC442)
Purpose: CMV and T7 promoter expression plasmid for human codon optimized Eriv-AcrIIA1 with C-terminal NLS (SV40)
Depositing lab: Joseph Bondy-Denomy & Benjamin Kleinstiver. Depositing organization: Massachusetts General Hospital. Publication: Listeria Phages Induce Cas9 Degradation to Protect Lysogenic Genomes. Osuna BA, Karambelkar S, Mahendra C, Christie KA, Garcia B, Davidson AR, Kleinstiver BP, Kilcher S, Bondy-Denomy J. Cell Host Microbe. 2020 Apr 18. pii: S1931-3128(20)30190-6. doi: 10.1016/j.chom.2020.04.001. PubMed 32325050.
Backbone
  Vector backbone: JDS246 (Plasmid #43861)
  Vector type: Mammalian Expression
Growth in bacteria
  Bacterial resistance: Ampicillin, 100 μg/mL
  Growth temperature: 37°C
  Growth strain: DH5alpha
  Copy number: High Copy
Gene/Insert
  Gene/Insert name: human codon optimized Eriv-AcrIIA1 (alt name: KAC442)
  Species: Synthetic
  Mutation: n/a
  Promoter: CMV and T7
  Tag / fusion protein: NLS(SV40) (C terminal on backbone)
  Cloning method: Gibson Cloning
  Sequencing primers: 5′ oBK6928-CCAAGTCTCCACCCCATTGACG; 3′ n/a
Terms and licenses: Academic/Nonprofit Terms; Industry Terms: Not Available to Industry
How to cite: pCMV-T7-AcrIIA1-Eriv-NLS(SV40) (KAC442) was a gift from Joseph Bondy-Denomy & Benjamin Kleinstiver (Addgene plasmid # 133800 ; http://n2t.net/addgene:133800 ; RRID:Addgene_133800)
