[The description below was written by a language model from this plasmid's Addgene catalogue record and pLannotate feature annotations shown in this document.]
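Description:
pCMV-T7-AcrIIA1-Eriv-NLS(SV40) (KAC442) is a compact (about 4 kb) mammalian expression plasmid built on the JDS246 backbone by Gibson assembly. It is maintained in E. coli as a high-copy plasmid through a ColE1/pUC-type origin and selected with ampicillin via the β-lactamase gene and its native promoter. No mammalian selection marker is annotated, which fits use in transient transfection. Short remnants of an SV40 promoter, a pBluescript polylinker, the lac promoter/operator region, lacI and the pBR322 bom site are also detected, but these appear to be backbone leftovers rather than functional parts of the design.

The payload is a synthetic, human codon-optimized open reading frame for the "Eriv" version of AcrIIA1, an anti-CRISPR protein of the type II-A family, fused at its C terminus to an SV40 nuclear localization signal so that the protein is directed to the nucleus. The record does not spell out what organism "Eriv" refers to. The coding sequence itself was not recognised by the automated annotation, but it corresponds to the unannotated gap of roughly 640 bp between the T7 promoter and the bovine growth hormone polyadenylation signal. The CMV immediate-early enhancer and promoter drive strong expression in mammalian cells. The T7 promoter placed just downstream of it allows the same cassette to be transcribed by T7 RNA polymerase, for example in vitro.

The two supplied feature tables, from the repository's sequencing result and from the depositor's sequence, are the same length and list the same elements, differing only in where numbering starts. The associated work concerns Listeria phage anti-CRISPRs acting on Cas9, so the plasmid is suited to testing this AcrIIA1 homolog's effect on Cas9 activity in human cells.
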