Features (pLannotate 1.2.2; 14 found; start..end, strand, type, name):
      1..380     +  enhancer       CMV enhancer: human cytomegalovirus immediate early enhancer
    381..584     +  promoter       CMV promoter: human cytomegalovirus (CMV) immediate early promoter
    626..644     +  promoter       T7 promoter: promoter for bacteriophage T7 RNA polymerase
   1282..1506    +  polyA_signal   bGH poly(A) signal: bovine growth hormone polyadenylation signal
   1510..1531    +  promoter       SV40 promoter (fragment): SV40 enhancer and early promoter
   1536..1552    +  misc_feature   MCS (fragment): pBluescript multiple cloning site
   1601..1617    -  protein_bind   lac operator: The lac repressor binds to the lac operator to inhibit transcription in E. coli. This inhibition can be relieved by adding lactose or isopropyl-β-D-thiogalactopyranoside (IPTG). lac repressor encoded by lacI
   1625..1655    -  promoter       lac promoter: promoter for the E. coli lac operon
   1670..1691    -  protein_bind   CAP binding site: CAP binding activates transcription in the presence of cAMP. E. coli catabolite activator protein
   1704..1796    -  CDS            lacI (fragment): lac repressor; lacI; The lac repressor binds to the lac operator to inhibit transcription in E. coli. This inhibition can be relieved by adding lactose or isopropyl-β-D-thiogalactopyranoside (IPTG).
   1979..2567    -  rep_origin     ori: high-copy-number ColE1/pMB1/pBR322/pUC origin of replication
   2738..3598    -  CDS            AmpR: β-lactamase; bla; confers resistance to ampicillin, carbenicillin, and related antibiotics
   3599..3703    -  promoter       AmpR promoter: bla
   3774..3818    -  misc_feature   bom (fragment): basis of mobility region from pBR322
>Addgene plasmid #133800 | pCMV-T7-AcrIIA1-Eriv-NLS(SV40) (KAC442) | addgene full sequence | sequence record 268032 | Addgene NGS Result
GACATTGATTATTGACTAGTTATTAATAGTAATCAATTACGGGGTCATTAGTTCATAGCCCATATATGGA
GTTCCGCGTTACATAACTTACGGTAAATGGCCCGCCTGGCTGACCGCCCAACGACCCCCGCCCATTGACG
TCAATAATGACGTATGTTCCCATAGTAACGCCAATAGGGACTTTCCATTGACGTCAATGGGTGGAGTATT
TACGGTAAACTGCCCACTTGGCAGTACATCAAGTGTATCATATGCCAAGTACGCCCCCTATTGACGTCAA
TGACGGTAAATGGCCCGCCTGGCATTATGCCCAGTACATGACCTTATGGGACTTTCCTACTTGGCAGTAC
ATCTACGTATTAGTCATCGCTATTACCATGGTGATGCGGTTTTGGCAGTACATCAATGGGCGTGGATAGC
GGTTTGACTCACGGGGATTTCCAAGTCTCCACCCCATTGACGTCAATGGGAGTTTGTTTTGGCACCAAAA
TCAACGGGACTTTCCAAAATGTCGTAACAACTCCGCCCCATTGACGCAAATGGGCGGTAGGCGTGTACGG
TGGGAGGTCTATATAAGCAGAGCTGGTTTAGTGAACCGTCAGATCCGCTAGAGATCCGCGGCCGCTAATA
CGACTCACTATAGGGAGAGCCGCCACCATGGGCAACAAGTTCATCATCCACTACCTGAAGATCGAGAGAA
AGCAGACCATGAACCTGCTGGACAAGTTCCTGAACAAGAGAAACCTGACCAGACAGCAGCTGAGCAACAT
CAGCGGCTACAGCACCGGCAGACTGTTCGACTACAACAACAAGGAGCTGAACAAGTACCCCGTGGCCCTG
CTGAGAACCCTGGCCAAGATCAGCAGCATGAGCCTGACCGACACCCTGAAGGAGCTGGAGGAGATCGAGG
CCAGCTACGACAGCCTGCTGGGCTTCAGAAAGCTGCTGGAGCAGTACGAGCTGAGCTTCCCCGACCTGGA
GTTCGAGCTGTACTGCACCATCAAGGACCTGGAGAGCCTGAAGGTGAAGGTGGAGCCCTTCACCTTCAAC
AGATTCGAGGAGGAGGGCCACAACAACATCGCCAGCGACTGCAGAAAGGCCATGGAGAACGCCATCAGCA
TGCTGAGCGAGGCCCTGGAGAACGTGAGAAAGGGCAAGGCCCCCTTCGAGGACGAGGAGATCGGATCCGG
CGGTGGAGGCAGTGGGCCCAAGAAGAAGAGGAAAGTCTGACCGGTCATCATCACCATCACCATTGAGTTT
AAACCCGCTGATCAGCCTCGACTGTGCCTTCTAGTTGCCAGCCATCTGTTGTTTGCCCCTCCCCCGTGCC
TTCCTTGACCCTGGAAGGTGCCACTCCCACTGTCCTTTCCTAATAAAATGAGGAAATTGCATCGCATTGT
CTGAGTAGGTGTCATTCTATTCTGGGGGGTGGGGTGGGGCAGGACAGCAAGGGGGAGGATTGGGAAGACA
ATAGCAGGCATGCTGGGGATGCGGTGGGCTCTATGGCTTCTGAGGCGGAAAGAACCAGCTGGGGCTCGAT
ACCGTCGACCTCTAGCTAGAGCTTGGCGTAATCATGGTCATAGCTGTTTCCTGTGTGAAATTGTTATCCG
CTCACAATTCCACACAACATACGAGCCGGAAGCATAAAGTGTAAAGCCTAGGGTGCCTAATGAGTGAGCT
AACTCACATTAATTGCGTTGCGCTCACTGCCCGCTTTCCAGTCGGGAAACCTGTCGTGCCAGCTGCATTA
ATGAATCGGCCAACGCGCGGGGAGAGGCGGTTTGCGTATTGGGCGCTCTTCCGCTTCCTCGCTCACTGAC
TCGCTGCGCTCGGTCGTTCGGCTGCGGCGAGCGGTATCAGCTCACTCAAAGGCGGTAATACGGTTATCCA
CAGAATCAGGGGATAACGCAGGAAAGAACATGTGAGCAAAAGGCCAGCAAAAGGCCAGGAACCGTAAAAA
GGCCGCGTTGCTGGCGTTTTTCCATAGGCTCCGCCCCCCTGACGAGCATCACAAAAATCGACGCTCAAGT
CAGAGGTGGCGAAACCCGACAGGACTATAAAGATACCAGGCGTTTCCCCCTGGAAGCTCCCTCGTGCGCT
CTCCTGTTCCGACCCTGCCGCTTACCGGATACCTGTCCGCCTTTCTCCCTTCGGGAAGCGTGGCGCTTTC
TCATAGCTCACGCTGTAGGTATCTCAGTTCGGTGTAGGTCGTTCGCTCCAAGCTGGGCTGTGTGCACGAA
CCCCCCGTTCAGCCCGACCGCTGCGCCTTATCCGGTAACTATCGTCTTGAGTCCAACCCGGTAAGACACG
ACTTATCGCCACTGGCAGCAGCCACTGGTAACAGGATTAGCAGAGCGAGGTATGTAGGCGGTGCTACAGA
GTTCTTGAAGTGGTGGCCTAACTACGGCTACACTAGAAGAACAGTATTTGGTATCTGCGCTCTGCTGAAG
CCAGTTACCTTCGGAAAAAGAGTTGGTAGCTCTTGATCCGGCAAACAAACCACCGCTGGTAGCGGTGGTT
TTTTTGTTTGCAAGCAGCAGATTACGCGCAGAAAAAAAGGATCTCAAGAAGATCCTTTGATCTTTTCTAC
GGGGTCTGACGCTCAGTGGAACGAAAACTCACGTTAAGGGATTTTGGTCATGAGATTATCAAAAAGGATC
TTCACCTAGATCCTTTTAAATTAAAAATGAAGTTTTAAATCAATCTAAAGTATATATGAGTAAACTTGGT
CTGACAGTTACCAATGCTTAATCAGTGAGGCACCTATCTCAGCGATCTGTCTATTTCGTTCATCCATAGT
TGCCTGACTCCCCGTCGTGTAGATAACTACGATACGGGAGGGCTTACCATCTGGCCCCAGTGCTGCAATG
ATACCGCGAGACCCACGCTCACCGGCTCCAGATTTATCAGCAATAAACCAGCCAGCCGGAAGGGCCGAGC
GCAGAAGTGGTCCTGCAACTTTATCCGCCTCCATCCAGTCTATTAATTGTTGCCGGGAAGCTAGAGTAAG
TAGTTCGCCAGTTAATAGTTTGCGCAACGTTGTTGCCATTGCTACAGGCATCGTGGTGTCACGCTCGTCG
TTTGGTATGGCTTCATTCAGCTCCGGTTCCCAACGATCAAGGCGAGTTACATGATCCCCCATGTTGTGCA
AAAAAGCGGTTAGCTCCTTCGGTCCTCCGATCGTTGTCAGAAGTAAGTTGGCCGCAGTGTTATCACTCAT
GGTTATGGCAGCACTGCATAATTCTCTTACTGTCATGCCATCCGTAAGATGCTTTTCTGTGACTGGTGAG
TACTCAACCAAGTCATTCTGAGAATAGTGTATGCGGCGACCGAGTTGCTCTTGCCCGGCGTCAATACGGG
ATAATACCGCGCCACATAGCAGAACTTTAAAAGTGCTCATCATTGGAAAACGTTCTTCGGGGCGAAAACT
CTCAAGGATCTTACCGCTGTTGAGATCCAGTTCGATGTAACCCACTCGTGCACCCAACTGATCTTCAGCA
TCTTTTACTTTCACCAGCGTTTCTGGGTGAGCAAAAACAGGAAGGCAAAATGCCGCAAAAAAGGGAATAA
GGGCGACACGGAAATGTTGAATACTCATACTCTTCCTTTTTCAATATTATTGAAGCATTTATCAGGGTTA
TTGTCTCATGAGCGGATACATATTTGAATGTATTTAGAAAAATAAACAAATAGGGGTTCCGCGCACATTT
CCCCGAAAAGTGCCACCTGACGTCGACGGATCGGGAGATCGATCTCCCGATCCCCTAGGGTCGACTCTCA
GTACAATCTGCTCTGATGCCGCATAGTTAAGCCAGTATCTGCTCCCTGCTTGTGTGTTGGAGGTCGCTGA
GTAGTGCGCGAGCAAAATTTAAGCTACAACAAGGCAAGGCTTGACCGACAATTGCATGAAGAATCTGCTT
AGGGTTAGGCGTTTTGCGCTGCTTCGCGATGTACGGGCCAGATATACGCGTT
