Features (pLannotate 1.2.2; 14 found; start..end, strand, type, name):
    132..335     +  promoter       CMV promoter: human cytomegalovirus (CMV) immediate early promoter
    377..395     +  promoter       T7 promoter: promoter for bacteriophage T7 RNA polymerase
   1033..1257    +  polyA_signal   bGH poly(A) signal: bovine growth hormone polyadenylation signal
   1261..1282    +  promoter       SV40 promoter (fragment): SV40 enhancer and early promoter
   1287..1303    +  misc_feature   MCS (fragment): pBluescript multiple cloning site
   1352..1368    -  protein_bind   lac operator: The lac repressor binds to the lac operator to inhibit transcription in E. coli. This inhibition can be relieved by adding lactose or isopropyl-β-D-thiogalactopyranoside (IPTG). lac repressor encoded by lacI
   1376..1406    -  promoter       lac promoter: promoter for the E. coli lac operon
   1421..1442    -  protein_bind   CAP binding site: CAP binding activates transcription in the presence of cAMP. E. coli catabolite activator protein
   1455..1547    -  CDS            lacI (fragment): lac repressor; lacI; The lac repressor binds to the lac operator to inhibit transcription in E. coli. This inhibition can be relieved by adding lactose or isopropyl-β-D-thiogalactopyranoside (IPTG).
   1730..2318    -  rep_origin     ori: high-copy-number ColE1/pMB1/pBR322/pUC origin of replication
   2489..3349    -  CDS            AmpR: β-lactamase; bla; confers resistance to ampicillin, carbenicillin, and related antibiotics
   3350..3454    -  promoter       AmpR promoter: bla
   3525..3569    -  misc_feature   bom (fragment): basis of mobility region from pBR322
   3724..131     +  enhancer       CMV enhancer (across the origin): human cytomegalovirus immediate early enhancer
>Addgene plasmid #133800 | pCMV-T7-AcrIIA1-Eriv-NLS(SV40) (KAC442) | depositor full sequence | sequence record 275299 | KAC442
ATATGCCAAGTACGCCCCCTATTGACGTCAATGACGGTAAATGGCCCGCCTGGCATTATGCCCAGTACAT
GACCTTATGGGACTTTCCTACTTGGCAGTACATCTACGTATTAGTCATCGCTATTACCATGGTGATGCGG
TTTTGGCAGTACATCAATGGGCGTGGATAGCGGTTTGACTCACGGGGATTTCCAAGTCTCCACCCCATTG
ACGTCAATGGGAGTTTGTTTTGGCACCAAAATCAACGGGACTTTCCAAAATGTCGTAACAACTCCGCCCC
ATTGACGCAAATGGGCGGTAGGCGTGTACGGTGGGAGGTCTATATAAGCAGAGCTGGTTTAGTGAACCGT
CAGATCCGCTAGAGATCCGCGGCCGCTAATACGACTCACTATAGGGAGAGCCGCCACCATGGGCAACAAG
TTCATCATCCACTACCTGAAGATCGAGAGAAAGCAGACCATGAACCTGCTGGACAAGTTCCTGAACAAGA
GAAACCTGACCAGACAGCAGCTGAGCAACATCAGCGGCTACAGCACCGGCAGACTGTTCGACTACAACAA
CAAGGAGCTGAACAAGTACCCCGTGGCCCTGCTGAGAACCCTGGCCAAGATCAGCAGCATGAGCCTGACC
GACACCCTGAAGGAGCTGGAGGAGATCGAGGCCAGCTACGACAGCCTGCTGGGCTTCAGAAAGCTGCTGG
AGCAGTACGAGCTGAGCTTCCCCGACCTGGAGTTCGAGCTGTACTGCACCATCAAGGACCTGGAGAGCCT
GAAGGTGAAGGTGGAGCCCTTCACCTTCAACAGATTCGAGGAGGAGGGCCACAACAACATCGCCAGCGAC
TGCAGAAAGGCCATGGAGAACGCCATCAGCATGCTGAGCGAGGCCCTGGAGAACGTGAGAAAGGGCAAGG
CCCCCTTCGAGGACGAGGAGATCGGATCCGGCGGTGGAGGCAGTGGGCCCAAGAAGAAGAGGAAAGTCTG
ACCGGTCATCATCACCATCACCATTGAGTTTAAACCCGCTGATCAGCCTCGACTGTGCCTTCTAGTTGCC
AGCCATCTGTTGTTTGCCCCTCCCCCGTGCCTTCCTTGACCCTGGAAGGTGCCACTCCCACTGTCCTTTC
CTAATAAAATGAGGAAATTGCATCGCATTGTCTGAGTAGGTGTCATTCTATTCTGGGGGGTGGGGTGGGG
CAGGACAGCAAGGGGGAGGATTGGGAAGACAATAGCAGGCATGCTGGGGATGCGGTGGGCTCTATGGCTT
CTGAGGCGGAAAGAACCAGCTGGGGCTCGATACCGTCGACCTCTAGCTAGAGCTTGGCGTAATCATGGTC
ATAGCTGTTTCCTGTGTGAAATTGTTATCCGCTCACAATTCCACACAACATACGAGCCGGAAGCATAAAG
TGTAAAGCCTAGGGTGCCTAATGAGTGAGCTAACTCACATTAATTGCGTTGCGCTCACTGCCCGCTTTCC
AGTCGGGAAACCTGTCGTGCCAGCTGCATTAATGAATCGGCCAACGCGCGGGGAGAGGCGGTTTGCGTAT
TGGGCGCTCTTCCGCTTCCTCGCTCACTGACTCGCTGCGCTCGGTCGTTCGGCTGCGGCGAGCGGTATCA
GCTCACTCAAAGGCGGTAATACGGTTATCCACAGAATCAGGGGATAACGCAGGAAAGAACATGTGAGCAA
AAGGCCAGCAAAAGGCCAGGAACCGTAAAAAGGCCGCGTTGCTGGCGTTTTTCCATAGGCTCCGCCCCCC
TGACGAGCATCACAAAAATCGACGCTCAAGTCAGAGGTGGCGAAACCCGACAGGACTATAAAGATACCAG
GCGTTTCCCCCTGGAAGCTCCCTCGTGCGCTCTCCTGTTCCGACCCTGCCGCTTACCGGATACCTGTCCG
CCTTTCTCCCTTCGGGAAGCGTGGCGCTTTCTCAATGCTCACGCTGTAGGTATCTCAGTTCGGTGTAGGT
CGTTCGCTCCAAGCTGGGCTGTGTGCACGAACCCCCCGTTCAGCCCGACCGCTGCGCCTTATCCGGTAAC
TATCGTCTTGAGTCCAACCCGGTAAGACACGACTTATCGCCACTGGCAGCAGCCACTGGTAACAGGATTA
GCAGAGCGAGGTATGTAGGCGGTGCTACAGAGTTCTTGAAGTGGTGGCCTAACTACGGCTACACTAGAAG
GACAGTATTTGGTATCTGCGCTCTGCTGAAGCCAGTTACCTTCGGAAAAAGAGTTGGTAGCTCTTGATCC
GGCAAACAAACCACCGCTGGTAGCGGTGGTTTTTTTGTTTGCAAGCAGCAGATTACGCGCAGAAAAAAAG
GATCTCAAGAAGATCCTTTGATCTTTTCTACGGGGTCTGACGCTCAGTGGAACGAAAACTCACGTTAAGG
GATTTTGGTCATGAGATTATCAAAAAGGATCTTCACCTAGATCCTTTTAAATTAAAAATGAAGTTTTAAA
TCAATCTAAAGTATATATGAGTAAACTTGGTCTGACAGTTACCAATGCTTAATCAGTGAGGCACCTATCT
CAGCGATCTGTCTATTTCGTTCATCCATAGTTGCCTGACTCCCCGTCGTGTAGATAACTACGATACGGGA
GGGCTTACCATCTGGCCCCAGTGCTGCAATGATACCGCGAGACCCACGCTCACCGGCTCCAGATTTATCA
GCAATAAACCAGCCAGCCGGAAGGGCCGAGCGCAGAAGTGGTCCTGCAACTTTATCCGCCTCCATCCAGT
CTATTAATTGTTGCCGGGAAGCTAGAGTAAGTAGTTCGCCAGTTAATAGTTTGCGCAACGTTGTTGCCAT
TGCTACAGGCATCGTGGTGTCACGCTCGTCGTTTGGTATGGCTTCATTCAGCTCCGGTTCCCAACGATCA
AGGCGAGTTACATGATCCCCCATGTTGTGCAAAAAAGCGGTTAGCTCCTTCGGTCCTCCGATCGTTGTCA
GAAGTAAGTTGGCCGCAGTGTTATCACTCATGGTTATGGCAGCACTGCATAATTCTCTTACTGTCATGCC
ATCCGTAAGATGCTTTTCTGTGACTGGTGAGTACTCAACCAAGTCATTCTGAGAATAGTGTATGCGGCGA
CCGAGTTGCTCTTGCCCGGCGTCAATACGGGATAATACCGCGCCACATAGCAGAACTTTAAAAGTGCTCA
TCATTGGAAAACGTTCTTCGGGGCGAAAACTCTCAAGGATCTTACCGCTGTTGAGATCCAGTTCGATGTA
ACCCACTCGTGCACCCAACTGATCTTCAGCATCTTTTACTTTCACCAGCGTTTCTGGGTGAGCAAAAACA
GGAAGGCAAAATGCCGCAAAAAAGGGAATAAGGGCGACACGGAAATGTTGAATACTCATACTCTTCCTTT
TTCAATATTATTGAAGCATTTATCAGGGTTATTGTCTCATGAGCGGATACATATTTGAATGTATTTAGAA
AAATAAACAAATAGGGGTTCCGCGCACATTTCCCCGAAAAGTGCCACCTGACGTCGACGGATCGGGAGAT
CGATCTCCCGATCCCCTAGGGTCGACTCTCAGTACAATCTGCTCTGATGCCGCATAGTTAAGCCAGTATC
TGCTCCCTGCTTGTGTGTTGGAGGTCGCTGAGTAGTGCGCGAGCAAAATTTAAGCTACAACAAGGCAAGG
CTTGACCGACAATTGCATGAAGAATCTGCTTAGGGTTAGGCGTTTTGCGCTGCTTCGCGATGTACGGGCC
AGATATACGCGTTGACATTGATTATTGACTAGTTATTAATAGTAATCAATTACGGGGTCATTAGTTCATA
GCCCATATATGGAGTTCCGCGTTACATAACTTACGGTAAATGGCCCGCCTGGCTGACCGCCCAACGACCC
CCGCCCATTGACGTCAATAATGACGTATGTTCCCATAGTAACGCCAATAGGGACTTTCCATTGACGTCAA
TGGGTGGACTATTTACGGTAAACTGCCCACTTGGCAGTACATCAAGTGTATC
